Addgene plasmid #204127: pMetBP-Tag_cRed_BsaI
Purpose: (Empty Backbone) Entry vector for Type 0 tag parts
Depositing lab: Mikhail Shapiro. Depositing organization: California Institute of Technology.
Backbone
  Vector backbone: pSB1C3
  Backbone manufacturer: iGEM
  Vector type: Bacterial Expression
Growth in bacteria
  Bacterial resistance: Chloramphenicol and Bleocin (Zeocin), 25 & 50 μg/mL
  Growth temperature: 37°C
  Growth strain: DH10B-M2.NmeMC58II
  Copy number: High Copy
Gene/Insert
  Gene/Insert name: None
  Mutation: None
Terms and licenses: Academic/Nonprofit Terms; Industry Terms: Not Available to Industry
Depositor comments: Please note that this plasmid may require a unique bacterial strain, so make sure to confirm that you can also obtain the appropriate growth strain. Please contact us or contact our distributors if you have any questions. DH10B-M2.NmeMC58II is available at Addgene: https://www.addgene.org/114268/.
How to cite: pMetBP-Tag_cRed_BsaI was a gift from Mikhail Shapiro (Addgene plasmid # 204127 ; http://n2t.net/addgene:204127 ; RRID:Addgene_204127)
