[The description below was written by a language model from this plasmid's Addgene catalogue record and pLannotate feature annotations shown in this document.]
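Description:
pMetBP-Tag_cRed_BsaI is an empty entry vector built on the iGEM pSB1C3 backbone, intended to receive "Type 0" tag parts in a modular, hierarchical cloning scheme. It replicates in E. coli from a high-copy ColE1/pUC-type origin. Selection relies on a chloramphenicol acetyltransferase (cat) gene driven by its native promoter and followed by the lambda t0 terminator. The catalogue entry also lists Bleocin/Zeocin selection, but no corresponding resistance gene appears in the annotated feature table. That marker may relate to the specialised growth strain, DH10B-M2.NmeMC58II, although the record does not say so. The strain name suggests it expresses a methyltransferase, and the depositor notes that this particular host may be required for propagation.

No insert is recorded. Most of the roughly 10 kb sequence is instead taken up by a multi-gene carotenoid biosynthesis cassette. It comprises crtE, crtB, crtI and crtY, which build beta-carotene from isoprenoid precursors through geranylgeranyl diphosphate, phytoene and lycopene. It also carries crtW, which converts beta-carotene to the red-orange ketocarotenoid canthaxanthin. The E. coli genes dxs and idi are included as well, and these boost supply of the upstream isoprenoid precursors. The genes sit in one orientation with short gaps between them and are followed by T7 and his operon terminators; the promoter driving them is not annotated. Going by the name ("cRed", "BsaI"), this pigment cassette probably serves as a visual dropout marker. Under that reading, BsaI Golden Gate insertion of a tag part would displace it, so correct clones appear colourless against red parental colonies. The record does not annotate the BsaI sites or state this mechanism explicitly.
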