Features (pLannotate 1.2.2; 15 found; start..end, strand, type, name):
    158..252     -  terminator     lambda t0 terminator: transcription terminator from phage lambda
    276..932     -  CDS            cat: CAT_ECOLX - Experimental evidence at protein level: Swiss-Prot protein existence level 1. This enzyme is an effector of chloramphenicol resistance in bacteria. From Escherichia coli. This protein is used as a marker in many commonly used cloning vectors, such as pACYC184.
    933..1030    -  promoter       cat promoter: promoter of the E. coli cat gene encoding chloramphenicol acetyltransferase
   1116..1159    -  terminator     bacterial terminator: putative bacterial transcription terminator
   1406..2332    +  CDS            crtB: CRTB_PANAN - Experimental evidence at protein level: Swiss-Prot protein existence level 1. Involved in the biosynthesis of carotenoids. Catalyzes the condensation of two molecules of geranylgeranyl diphosphate (GGPP) to give prephytoene diphosphate (PPPP) and the subsequent rearrangement of the cyclopropylcarbinyl intermediate to yield the 15-cis-phytoene isomer. From Pantoea ananas (Erwinia uredovora).
   2358..3833    +  CDS            crtI: CRTI_PANAN - Experimental evidence at protein level: Swiss-Prot protein existence level 1. Converts 15-cis-phytoene into all-trans-lycopene via the intermediary of all-trans-phytofluene, all-trans-zeta-carotene and all- trans-neurosporene, by the introduction of four double bonds. From Pantoea ananas (Erwinia uredovora).
   3859..5004    +  CDS            crtY: CRTY_PANAN - Experimental evidence at protein level: Swiss-Prot protein existence level 1. Catalyzes the double cyclization reaction which converts lycopene to beta-carotene. From Pantoea ananas (Erwinia uredovora).
   5030..5932    +  CDS            dxs (fragment): DXS_ECOLI - Also known as yajP. Experimental evidence at protein level: Swiss-Prot protein existence level 1. Catalyzes the acyloin condensation reaction between C atoms 2 and 3 of pyruvate and glyceraldehyde 3-phosphate to yield 1-deoxy-D- xylulose-5-phosphate (DXP). From Escherichia coli (strain K12).
   5905..6888    +  CDS            dxs (fragment): DXS_ECOLI - Also known as yajP. Experimental evidence at protein level: Swiss-Prot protein existence level 1. Catalyzes the acyloin condensation reaction between C atoms 2 and 3 of pyruvate and glyceraldehyde 3-phosphate to yield 1-deoxy-D- xylulose-5-phosphate (DXP). From Escherichia coli (strain K12).
   6914..7639    +  CDS            crtW: CRTW_PARSN - Protein predicted: Swiss-Prot protein existence level 4. Converts beta-carotene to canthaxanthin via echinenone. From Paracoccus sp. (strain N81106 / MBIC 01143) (Agrobacterium aurantiacum).
   7665..8210    +  CDS            idi: IDI_ECOLI - Also known as ygfV. Experimental evidence at protein level: Swiss-Prot protein existence level 1. Catalyzes the 1,3-allylic rearrangement of the homoallylic substrate isopentenyl (IPP) to its highly electrophilic allylic isomer, dimethylallyl diphosphate (DMAPP). From Escherichia coli (strain K12).
   8302..9132    +  CDS            crtE (fragment): CRTE_PSEVU - Experimental evidence at protein level: Swiss-Prot protein existence level 1. Catalyzes the condensation of farnesyl diphosphate (FPP) and isopentenyl diphosphate (IPP) to yield geranylgeranyl diphosphate (GGPP) needed for biosynthesis of carotenoids and diterpenes. From Pseudescherichia vulneris (Escherichia vulneris).
   9155..9202    +  terminator     T7 terminator: transcription terminator for bacteriophage T7 RNA polymerase
   9231..9288    +  terminator     his operon terminator: This putative transcriptin terminator from the E. coli his operon has a 2-bp deletion introduced during synthesis. Its efficiency has not been determined.
   9483..10071   -  rep_origin     ori: high-copy-number ColE1/pMB1/pBR322/pUC origin of replication
>Addgene plasmid #204127 | pMetBP-Tag_cRed_BsaI | addgene full sequence | sequence record 418264 | Addgene NGS Result
GGTCTGACGCTCAGTGGAACGAAAACTCACGTTAAGGGATTTTGGTCATGAGATTATCAAAAAGGATCTT
CACCTAGATCCTTTTAAATTAAAAATTAAGTTTTAAATCAATCTAAAGTATATATGAGTAAACTTGGTCT
GACAGCTCGAGGCTTGGATTCTCACCAATAAAAAACGCCCGGCGGCAACCGAGCGTTCTGAACAAATCCA
GATGGAGTTCTGAGGTCATTACTGGATCTATCAACAGGAGTCCAAGCGAGCTCGATATCAAATTACGCCC
CGCCCTGCCACTCATCGCAGTACTGTTGTAATTCATTAAGCATTCTGCCGACATGGAAGCCATCACAAAC
GGCATGATGAACCTGAATCGCCAGCGGCATCAGCACCTTGTCGCCTTGCGTATAATATTTGCCCATGGTG
AAAACGGGGGCGAAGAAGTTGTCCATATTGGCCACGTTTAAATCAAAACTGGTGAAACTCACCCAGGGAT
TGGCTGACACGAAAAACATATTCTCAATAAACCCTTTAGGGAAATAGGCCAGGTTTTCACCGTAACACGC
CACATCTTGCGAATATATGTGTAGAAACTGCCGGAAATCGTCGTGGTATTCACTCCAGAGCGATGAAAAC
GTTTCAGTTTGCTCATGGAAAACGGTGTAACAAGGGTGAACACTATCCCATATCACCAGCTCACCGTCTT
TCATTGCCATACGAAATTCCGGATGAGCATTCATCAGGCGGGCAAGAATGTGAATAAAGGCCGGATAAAA
CTTGTGCTTATTTTTCTTTACGGTCTTTAAAAAGGCCGTAATATCCAGCTGAACGGTCTGGTTATAGGTA
CATTGAGCAACTGACTGAAATGCCTCAAAATGTTCTTTACGATGCCATTGGGATATATCAACGGTGGTAT
ATCCAGTGATTTTTTTCTCCATTTTAGCTTCCTTAGCTCCTGAAAATCTCGATAACTCAAAAAATACGCC
CGGTAGTGATCTTATTTCATTATGGTGAAAGTTGGAACCTCTTACGTGCCCGATCAACTCGAGTGCCACC
TGACGTCTAAGAAACCATTATTATCATGACATTAACCTATAAAAATAGGCGTATCACGAGGCAGAATTTC
AGATAAAAAAAATCCTTAGCTTTCGCTAAGGATGATTTCGACTTGGTCTCATAAATGAGACCGCAGCGGT
CTGCCAATCCGACGGAGGTTTATGAATTTTCCACCTTTTCCACAAGCTCAACTAGTATTAACGATGTGGA
TTTAGCAAAAAAAACCTGTAACCCTAAATGTAAAATAACGGGTAAGCCTGCCAACCATGTTATGGCAGAT
TAAGCGTCTTTTTGAAGGGCACCGCATCTTTCGCGTTGCCGTAAATGTATCCGTTTAGCAATAAGGAAAT
TCTTAATGAATAATCCGTCGTTACTCAATCATGCGGTCGAAACGATGGCAGTTGGCTCGAAAAGTTTTGC
GACAGCCTCAAAGTTATTTGATGCAAAAACCCGGCGCAGCGTACTGATGCTCTACGCCTGGTGCCGCCAT
TGTGACGATGTTATTGACGATCAGACGCTGGGCTTTCAGGCCCGGCAGCCTGCCTTACAAACGCCCGAAC
AACGTCTGATGCAACTTGAGATGAAAACGCGCCAGGCCTATGCAGGATCGCAGATGCACGAACCGGCGTT
TGCGGCTTTTCGGGAAGTGGCTATGGCTCATGATATCGCCCCGGCTTACGCGTTTGATCATCTGGAAGGC
TTCGCCATGGATGTACGCGAAGCGCAATACAGCCAACTGGATGATACGCTGCGCTATTGCTATCACGTTG
CAGGCGTTGTCGGCTTGATGATGGCGCAAATCATGGGCGTGCGGGATAACGCCACGCTGGACCGCGCCTG
TGACCTTGGGCTGGCATTTCAGTTGACCAATATTGCTCGCGATATTGTGGACGATGCGCATGCGGGCCGC
TGTTATCTGCCGGCAAGCTGGCTGGAGCATGAAGGTCTGAACAAAGAGAATTATGCGGCACCTGAAAACC
GTCAGGCGCTGAGCCGTATCGCCCGTCGTTTGGTGCAGGAAGCAGAACCTTACTATTTGTCTGCCACAGC
CGGCCTGGCAGGGTTGCCCCTGCGTTCCGCCTGGGCAATCGCTACGGCGAAGCAGGTTTACCGGAAAATA
GGTGTCAAAGTTGAACAGGCCGGTCAGCAAGCCTGGGATCAGCGGCAGTCAACGACCACGCCCGAAAAAT
TAACGCTGCTGCTGGCCGCCTCTGGTCAGGCCCTTACTTCCCGGATGCGGGCTCATCCTCCCCGCCCTGC
GCATCTCTGGCAGCGCCCGCTCTAGGCTTACTATAAGGATGTTTGCAATGAAACCAACTACGGTAATTGG
TGCAGGCTTCGGTGGCCTGGCACTGGCAATTCGTCTACAAGCTGCGGGGATCCCCGTCTTACTGCTTGAA
CAACGTGATAAACCCGGCGGTCGGGCTTATGTCTACGAGGATCAGGGGTTTACCTTTGATGCAGGCCCGA
CGGTTATCACCGATCCCAGTGCCATTGAAGAACTGTTTGCACTGGCAGGAAAACAGTTAAAAGAGTATGT
CGAACTGCTGCCGGTTACGCCGTTTTACCGCCTGTGTTGGGAGTCAGGGAAGGTCTTTAATTACGATAAC
GATCAAACCCGGCTCGAAGCGCAGATTCAGCAGTTTAATCCCCGCGATGTCGAAGGTTATCGTCAGTTTC
TGGACTATTCACGCGCGGTGTTTAAAGAAGGCTATCTAAAGCTCGGTACTGTCCCTTTTTTATCGTTCAG
AGACATGCTTCGCGCCGCACCTCAACTGGCGAAACTGCAGGCATGGAGAAGCGTTTACAGTAAGGTTGCC
AGTTACATCGAAGATGAACATCTGCGCCAGGCGTTTTCTTTCCACTCGCTGTTGGTGGGCGGCAATCCCT
TCGCCACCTCATCCATTTATACGTTGATACACGCGCTGGAGCGTGAGTGGGGCGTCTGGTTTCCGCGTGG
CGGCACCGGCGCATTAGTTCAGGGGATGATAAAGCTGTTTCAGGATCTGGGTGGCGAAGTCGTGTTAAAC
GCCAGAGTCAGCCATATGGAAACGACAGGAAACAAGATTGAAGCCGTGCATTTAGAGGACGGTCGCAGGT
TCCTGACGCAAGCCGTCGCGTCAAATGCAGATGTGGTTCATACCTATCGCGACCTGTTAAGCCAGCACCC
TGCCGCGGTTAAGCAGTCCAACAAACTGCAGACTAAGCGCATGAGTAACTCTCTGTTTGTGCTCTATTTT
GGTTTGAATCACCATCATGATCAGCTCGCGCATCACACGGTTTGTTTCGGCCCGCGTTACCGCGAGCTGA
TTGACGAAATTTTTAATCATGATGGCCTCGCAGAGGACTTCTCACTTTATCTGCACGCGCCCTGTGTCAC
GGATTCGTCACTGGCGCCTGAAGGTTGCGGCAGTTACTATGTGTTGGCGCCGGTGCCGCATTTAGGCACC
GCGAACCTCGACTGGACGGTTGAGGGGCCAAAACTACGCGACCGTATTTTTGCGTACCTTGAGCAGCATT
ACATGCCTGGCTTACGGAGTCAGCTGGTCACGCACCGGATGTTTACGCCGTTTGATTTTCGCGACCAGCT
TAATGCCTATCATGGCTCAGCCTTTTCTGTGGAGCCCGTTCTTACCCAGAGCGCCTGGTTTCGGCCGCAT
AACCGCGATAAAACCATTACTAATCTCTACCTGGTCGGCGCAGGCACGCATCCCGGCGCAGGCATTCCTG
GCGTCATCGGCTCGGCAAAAGCGACAGCAGGTTTGATGCTGGAGGATCTGATATGAGCTTTTACCCAGGA
GACAGAGAATGCAACCGCATTATGATCTGATTCTCGTGGGGGCTGGACTCGCGAATGGCCTTATCGCCCT
GCGACTTCAGCAGCAGCAACCTGATATGCGTATTTTGCTTATCGACGCCGCACCCCAGGCGGGCGGGAAT
CATACGTGGTCATTTCACCACGATGATTTGACTGAGAGCCAACATCGTTGGATAGCTCCGCTGGTGGTTC
ATCACTGGCCCGACTATCAGGTACGCTTTCCCACACGCCGTCGTAAGCTGAACAGCGGCTACTTTTGTAT
TACTTCTCAGCGTTTCGCTGAGGTTTTACAGCGACAGTTTGGCCCGCACTTGTGGATGGATACCGCGGTC
GCAGAGGTTAATGCGGAATCTGTTCGGTTGAAAAAGGGTCAGGTTATCGGTGCCCGCGCGGTGATTGACG
GGCGGGGTTATGCGGCAAATTCAGCACTGAGCGTGGGCTTCCAGGCGTTTATTGGCCAGGAATGGCGATT
GAGTCACCCGCATGGTTTATCATCTCCGATTATCATGGATGCCACGGTCGATCAGCAAAATGGTTATCGC
TTCGTGTACAGCCTGCCGCTCTCGCCGACCAGATTGTTAATTGAAGATACGCACTATATTGATAATGCGA
CATTAGATCCTGAATGCGCGCGGCAAAATATTTGCGACTATGCCGCGCAACAGGGTTGGCAGCTTCAGAC
ACTGCTGCGAGAAGAACAGGGCGCCTTACCCATTACTCTGTCGGGCAATGCCGACGCATTCTGGCAGCAG
CGCCCCCTGGCCTGTAGTGGATTACGTGCCGGTCTGTTCCATCCTACCACCGGCTATTCACTGCCGCTGG
CGGTTGCCGTGGCCGACCGCCTGAGTGCACTTGATGTCTTTACGTCGGCCTCAATTCACCATGCCATTAC
GCATTTTGCCCGCGAGCGCTGGCAGCAGCAGGGCTTTTTCCGCATGCTGAATCGCATGCTGTTTTTAGCC
GGACCCGCCGATTCACGCTGGCGGGTTATGCAGCGTTTTTATGGTTTACCTGAAGATTTAATTGCCCGTT
TTTATGCGGGAAAACTCACGCTGACCGATCGGCTACGTATTCTGAGCGGCAAGCCGCCTGTTCCGGTATT
AGCAGCATTGCAAGCCATTATGACGACTCATCGTTAAGCTTCAGAGGAGGAATTAAGTAATGAGTTTTGA
TATTGCCAAATACCCGACCCTGGCACTGGTCGACTCCACCCAGGAGTTACGACTGTTGCCGAAAGAGAGT
TTACCGAAACTCTGCGACGAACTGCGCCGCTATTTACTCGACAGCGTGAGCCGTTCCAGCGGGCACTTCG
CCTCCGGGCTGGGCACGGTCGAACTGACCGTGGCGCTGCACTATGTCTACAACACCCCGTTTGACCAATT
GATTTGGGATGTGGGGCATCAGGCTTATCCGCATAAAATTTTGACCGGACGCCGCGACAAAATCGGCACC
ATCCGTCAGAAAGGCGGTCTGCACCCGTTCCCGTGGCGCGGCGAAAGCGAATATGACGTATTAAGCGTCG
GGCATTCATCAACCTCCATTAGTGCCGGAATTGGTATTGCGGTTGCTGCCGAAAAAGAAGGCAAAAATCG
CCGCACCGTCTGTGTCATTGGCGATGGCGCGATTACCGCAGGCATGGCGTTTGAAGCGATGAATCACGCG
GGCGATATCCGTCCTGATATGCTGGTGATTCTCAACGACAATGAAATGTCGATTTCCGAAAATGTCGGCG
CGCTCAACAACCATCTGGCACAGCTGCTTTCCGGTAAGCTTTACTCTTCACTGCGCGAAGGCGGGAAAAA
AGTTTTCTCTGGCGTGCCGCCAATTAAAGAGCTGCTCAAACGCACCGAAGAACATATTAAAGGCATGGTA
GTGCCTGGCACGTTGTTTGAGGAGCTGGGCTTTAACTACATCGGCCCGGTGGACGGTCATGATGTGCTGG
GGCTTATCACCACGCTAAAGAACATGCGCGACCTGAAAGGCCCGCAGTTCCTGCATATCATGACCAAAAA
AGGTCGTGGTTATGAACCGGCAGAAAAAGACCCGATCACTTTCCATGCCGTGCTAAATTTGATCCCTCCA
GCGGTTGTTTGCCGAAAAGTAGCGGCGGTTTGCCGAGCTATTCAAAAATCTTTGGCGACTGGTTGTGCGA
AACGGCAGCGAAAGACAACAAGCTGATGGCGATTACTCCGGCGATGCGTGAAGGTTCCGGCATGGTCGAG
TTTTCACGTAAATTCCCGGATCGCTACTTCGACGTGGCAATTGCCGAGCAACATGCGGTGACCTTTGCTG
CGGGTCTGGCGATTGGTGGGTACAAACCCATTGTCGCGATTTACTCCACTTTCCTGCAACGCGCCTATGA
TCAGGTGCTGCATGACGTGGCGATTCAAAAGCTTCCGGTCCTGTTCGCCATCGACCGCGCGGGCATTGTT
GGTGCTGACGGTCAAACCCATCAGGGTGCTTTTGATCTCTCTTACCTGCGCTGCATACCGGAAATGGTCA
TTATGACCCCGAGCGATGAAAACGAATGTCGCCAGATGCTCTATACCGGCTATCACTATAACGATGGCCC
GTCAGCGGTGCGCTACCCGCGTGGCAACGCGGTCGGCGTGGAACTGACGCCGCTGGAAAAACTACCAATT
GGCAAAGGCATTGTGAAGCGTCGTGGCGAGAAACTGGCGATCCTTAACTTTGGTACGCTGATGCCAGAAG
CGGCGAAAGTCGCCAAATCGCTGAACGCCACGCTGGTCGATATGCGTTTTGTGAAACCGCTTGATGAAGC
GTTAATTCTGGAAATGGCCGCCAGCCATGAAGCGCTGGTCACCGTAGAAGAAAACGCCATTATGGGCGGC
GCAGGCAGCGGCGTGAACGAAGTGCTGATGGCCCATCGTAAACCAGTACCCGTGCTGAACATTGGCCTGC
CGGACTTCTTTATTCCGCAAGGAACTCAGGAAGAAATGCGCGCCGAACTCGGCCTCGATGCCGCTGGTAT
GGAAGCCAAAATCAAGGCCTGGCTGGCATAAGCTTTGTGTGAGGAGATGTCGAATGAGCGCACATGCCCT
GCCCAAGGCAGACCTGACCGCCACCAGCCTGATCGTATCGGGCGGCATCATCGCCGCTTGGCTGGCCCTG
CATGTGCATGCGCTGTGGTTTCTGGACGCAGCGGCGCATCCCATCCTGGCGATCGCAAATTTCCTGGGGC
TGACCTGGCTGTCGGTCGGATTGTTCATCATCGCGCATGACGCGATGCACGGGTCGGTGGTGCCGGGGCG
TCCGCGCGCCAATGCGGCGATGGGCCAGCTTGTCCTGTGGCTGTATGCCGGATTTTCGTGGCGCAAGATG
ATCGTCAAGCACATGGCCCATCACCGCCATGCCGGAACCGACGACGACCCCGATTTCGACCATGGCGGCC
CGGTCCGCTGGTACGCCCGCTTCATCGGCACCTATTTCGGCTGGCGCGAGGGGCTGCTTCTGCCCGTCAT
CGTGACGGTCTATGCGCTGATCCTTGGGGATCGCTGGATGTACGTGGTATTCTGGCCGCTGCCGTCGATC
CTGGCGTCGATCCAGCTGTTCGTGTTCGGCACCTGGCTGCCGCACCGCCCCGGCCACGACGCGTTCCCGG
ACCGCCACAATGCGCGGTCGTCGCGGATCAGCGACCCCGTGTCGCTGCTGACCTGTTTTCACTTTGGCGG
TTATCATCACGAACACCACCTGCACCCGACGGTGCCGTGGTGGCGCCTGCCCAGCACCCGCACCAAGGGC
GACACCGCATAAGCTTGAGCTGAGGAGATTTTGAATGCAAACGGAACACGTCATTTTATTGAATGCACAG
GGAGTTCCCACGGGTACGCTGGAAAAGTATGCCGCACACACGGCAGACACCCGCTTACATCTCGCGTTCT
CCAGTTGGCTGTTTAATGCCAAAGGACAATTATTAGTTACCCGCCGCGCACTGAGCAAAAAAGCATGGCC
TGGCGTGTGGACTAACTCGGTTTGTGGGCACCCACAACTGGGAGAAAGCAACGAGGACGCAGTGATCCGC
CGTTGCCGTTATGAGCTTGGCGTGGAAATTACGCCTCCTGAATCTATCTATCCTGACTTTCGCTACCGCG
CCACCGATCCGAGTGGCATTGTGGAAAATGAAGTGTGTCCGGTATTTGCCGCACGCACCACTAGTGCGTT
ACAGATCAATGATGATGAAGTGATGGATTATCAATGGTGTGATTTAGCAGATGTATTACACGGTATTGAT
GCAACGCCGTGGGCGTTCAGTCCGTGGATGGTGATGCAGGCGACAAATCGCGAAGCCAGAAAACGATTAT
CTGCATTTACCCAGCTTAAATAAGCTTTGCCTCAGGATTTTTGAAATGACGGTCTGCGCAAAAAAACACG
TTCATCTCACTCGCGATGCTGCGGAGCAGTTACTGGCTGATATTGATCGACGCCTTGATCAGTTATTGCC
CGTGGAGGGAGAACGGGATGTTGTGGGTGCCGCGATGCGTGAAGGTGCGCTGGCACCGGGAAAACGTATT
CGCCCCATGTTGCTGTTGCTGACCGCCCGCGATCTGGGTTGCGCTTTCAGCCATGACGGATTACTGGATT
TGGCCTGTGCGGTGGAAATGGTCCACGCGGCTTCGCTGATCCTTGACGATATGCCCTGCATGGACGATGC
GAAGCTGCGGCGCGGACGCCCTACCATTCATTCTCATTACGGAGAGCATGTGGCAATACTGGCGGCGGTT
GCCTTGCTGAGTAAAGCCTTTGGCGTAATTGCCGATGCAGATGGCCTCACGCCGCTGGCAAAAAATCGGG
CGGTTTCTGAACTGTCAAACGCCATCGGCATGCAAGGATTGGTTCAGGGTCAGTTCAAGGATCTGTCTGA
AGGGGATAAGCCGCGCAGCGCTGAAGCTATTTTGATGACGAATCACTTTAAAACCAGCACGCTGTTTTGT
GCCTCGATGCAGATGGCCTCGATTGTTGCGAATGCCTCCAGCGAAGCGCGTGATTGCCTGCATCGTTTTT
CACTTGATCTTGGTCAGGCATTTCAACTGCTGGACGATTTGACCGATGGCATGACCGACACCGGTAAGGA
TAGCAATCAGGACGCCGGTAAATCGACGCTGGTCAATCTGTTAGGCCCGAGGGCGGTTGAAGAACGTCTG
AGACAACATCTTCAGCTTGCCAGTGAGCATCTCTCTGCGGCCTGCCAACACGGGCACGCCACTCAACATT
TTATTCAGGCCTGGTTTGACAAAAAACTCGCTGCCGTCAGTTAAGCTTGCAAGACTAGCATAACCCCTTG
GGGCCTCTAAACGGGTCTTGAGGGGTTTTTTGGTGACGGTCTCACATACGAGACCAAGTCTCCGGCAAAA
AAGGGCAAGGTGTCACCACCCTGCCCTTTTTCTTTAAAACCGAAAAGATTACTTCGCGTTATGCAGGCTT
CCTCGCTCACTGACTCGCTGCGCTCGGTCGTTCGGCTGCGGCGAGCGGTATCAGCTCACTCAAAGGCGGT
AATACGGTTATCCACAGAATCAGGGGATAACGCAGGAAAGAACATGTGAGCAAAAGGCCAGCAAAAGGCC
AGGAACCGTAAAAAGGCCGCGTTGCTGGCGTTTTTCCACAGGCTCCGCCCCCCTGACGAGCATCACAAAA
ATCGACGCTCAAGTCAGAGGTGGCGAAACCCGACAGGACTATAAAGATACCAGGCGTTTCCCCCTGGAAG
CTCCCTCGTGCGCTCTCCTGTTCCGACCCTGCCGCTTACCGGATACCTGTCCGCCTTTCTCCCTTCGGGA
AGCGTGGCGCTTTCTCATAGCTCACGCTGTAGGTATCTCAGTTCGGTGTAGGTCGTTCGCTCCAAGCTGG
GCTGTGTGCACGAACCCCCCGTTCAGCCCGACCGCTGCGCCTTATCCGGTAACTATCGTCTTGAGTCCAA
CCCGGTAAGACACGACTTATCGCCACTGGCAGCAGCCACTGGTAACAGGATTAGCAGAGCGAGGTATGTA
GGCGGTGCTACAGAGTTCTTGAAGTGGTGGCCTAACTACGGCTACACTAGAAGAACAGTATTTGGTATCT
GCGCTCTGCTGAAGCCAGTTACCTTCGGAAAAAGAGTTGGTAGCTCTTGATCCGGCAAACAAACCACCGC
TACCAGCGGTGGTTTTTTTGTTTGCAAGCAGCAGATTACGCGCAGAAAAAAAGGATCTCAAGAAGATCCT
TTGATCTTTTCTACGG
